>Addgene plasmid #190829 | pSilencer2.1-U6-NL1F30 | addgene full sequence | sequence record 379188 | Addgene NGS Result
GACGAAAGGGCCTCGTGATACGCCTATTTTTATAGGTTAATGTCATGATAATAATGGTTTCTTAGACGTC
AGGTGGCACTTTTCGGGGAAATGTGCGCGGAACCCCTATTTGTTTATTTTTCTAAATACATTCAAATATG
TATCCGCTCATGAGACAATAACCCTGATAAATGCTTCAATAATATTCCAGCAGGCAGAAGTATGCAAAGC
ATGCATCTCAATTAGTTAGCAACCAGGTGTGGAAAGTCCCCAGGCTCCCCAGCAGGCAGAAGTATGCAAA
GCATGCATCTCAATTAGTCAGCAACCATAGTCCCGCCCCTAACTCCGCCCATCCCGCCCCTAACTCCGCC
CAGTTCCGCCCATTCTCCGCCCCATGGCTGACTAATTTTTTTTATTTATGCAGAGGCCGAGGCCGCCTCT
GCCTCTGAGCTATTCCAGAAGTAGTGGGGAGGCTTTTTTGGAGGCCTAGGCTTTTGCAAAAAGCTCCCGG
GAGCTTGTATATCCATTTTCGGATCTGATCAGCACGTGATGAAAAAGCCTGAACTCACCGCGACGTCTGT
CGAGAAGTTTCTGATCGAAAAGTTCGACAGCGTCTCCGACCTGATGCAGCTCTCGGAGGGCGAAGAATCT
CATGCTTTCAGCTTCGATGTAGGAGGGCGTGGATATGTCCTGCGGGTAAATAGCTGCGCCGATGGTTTCT
ACAAAGATCGTTATGTTTATCGGCACTTTGCATCGGCCGCGCTCCCGATTCCGGAAGTGCTTGACATTGG
GGAATTCAGCGAGAGCCTGACCTATTGCATCTCCCGCCGTGCACAGGGTGTCACGTTGCAAGACCTGCCT
GAAACCGAACTGCCCGCTGTTCTGCAGCCGGTCGCGGAGGCCATGGATGCGATCGCTGCGGCCGATCTTA
GCCAGACGAGCGGGTTCGGCCCATTCGGACCGCAAGGAATCGGTCAATACACTACATGGCGTGATTTCAT
ATGCGCGATTGCTGATCCCCATGTGTATCACTGGCAAACTGTGATGGACGACACCGTCAGTGCGTCCGTC
GCGCAGGCTCTCGATGAGCTGATGCTTTGGGCCGAGGACTGCCCCGAAGTCCGGCACCTCGTGCACGCGG
ATTTCGGCTCCAACAATGTCCTGACGGACAATGGCCGCATAACAGCGGTCATTGACTGGAGCGAGGCGAT
GTTCGGGGATTCCCAATACGAGGTCGCCAACATCTTCTTCTGGAGGCCGTGGTTGGCTTGTATGGAGCAG
CAGACGCGCTACTTCGAGCGGAGGCATCCGGAGCTTGCAGGATCGCCGCGGCTCCGGGCGTATATGCTCC
GCATTGGTCTTGACCAACTCTATCAGAGCTTGGTTGACGGCAATTTCGATGATGCAGCTTGGGCGCAGGG
TCGATGCGACGCAATCGTCCGATCCGGAGCCGGGACTGTCGGGCGTACACAAATCGCCCGCAGAAGCGCG
GCCGTCTGGACCGATGGCTGTGTAGAAGTACTCGCCGATAGTGGAAACCGACGCCCCAGCACTCGTCCGA
GGGCAAAGGAATAGCACGTGCTACGAGATTTCGATTCCACCGCCGCCTTCTATGAAAGGTTGGGCTTCGG
AATCGTTTTCCGGGACGCCGGCTGGATGATCCTCCAGCGCGGGGATCTCATGCTGGAGTTCTTCGCCCAC
CCCAACTTGTTTATTGCAGCTTATAATGGTTACAAATAAAGCAATAGCATCACAAATTTCACAAATAAAG
CATTTTTTTCACTGCATTCTAGTTGTGGTTTGTCCAAACTCATCAATGTATCTTATCATGTCTGTATACC
GTCGACCTCTAGCTAGAGCTTGGCGTAATCATGGTCATAGCTGTTTCCTGTGTGAAATTGTTATCCGCTC
ACAATTCCACACAACATACGAGCCGGAAGCATAAAGGTAAGCCTGAATATTGAAAAAGGAAGAGTATGAG
TATTCAACATTTCCGTGTCGCCCTTATTCCCTTTTTTGCGGCATTTTGCCTTCCTGTTTTTGCTCACCCA
GAAACGCTGGTGAAAGTAAAAGATGCTGAAGATCAGTTGGGTGCACGAGTGGGTTACATCGAACTGGATC
TCAACAGCGGTAAGATCCTTGAGAGTTTTCGCCCCGAAGAACGTTTTCCAATGATGAGCACTTTTAAAGT
TCTGCTATGTGGCGCGGTATTATCCCGTATTGACGCCGGGCAAGAGCAACTCGGTCGCCGCATACACTAT
TCTCAGAATGACTTGGTTGAGTACTCACCAGTCACAGAAAAGCATCTTACGGATGGCATGACAGTAAGAG
AATTATGCAGTGCTGCCATAACCATGAGTGATAACACTGCGGCCAACTTACTTCTGACAACGATCGGAGG
ACCGAAGGAGCTAACCGCTTTTTTGCACAACATGGGGGATCATGTAACTCGCCTTGATCGTTGGGAACCG
GAGCTGAATGAAGCCATACCAAACGACGAGCGTGACACCACGATGCCTGTAGCAATGGCAACAACGTTGC
GCAAACTATTAACTGGCGAACTACTTACTCTAGCTTCCCGGCAACAATTAATAGACTGGATGGAGGCGGA
TAAAGTTGCAGGACCACTTCTGCGCTCGGCCCTTCCGGCTGGCTGGTTTATTGCTGATAAATCTGGAGCC
GGTGAGCGTGGGTCTCGCGGTATCATTGCAGCACTGGGGCCAGATGGTAAGCCCTCCCGTATCGTAGTTA
TCTACACGACGGGGAGTCAGGCAACTATGGATGAACGAAATAGACAGATCGCTGAGATAGGTGCCTCACT
GATTAAGCATTGGTAACTGTCAGACCAAGTTTACTCATATATACTTTAGATTGATTTAAAACTTCATTTT
TAATTTAAAAGGATCTAGGTGAAGATCCTTTTTGATAATCTCATGACCAAAATCCCTTAACGTGAGTTTT
CGTTCCACTGAGCGTCAGACCCCGTAGAAAAGATCAAAGGATCTTCTTGAGATCCTTTTTTTCTGCGCGT
AATCTGCTGCTTGCAAACAAAAAAACCACCGCTACCAGCGGTGGTTTTTTTGCCGGATCAAGAGCTACCA
ACTCTTTTTCCGAAGGTAACTGGCTTCAGCAGAGCGCAGATACCAAATACTGTTCTTCTAGTGTAGCCGT
AGTTAGGCCACCACTTCAAGAACTCTGTAGCACCGCCTACATACCTCGCTCTGCTAATCCTGTTACCAGT
GGCTGCTGCCAGTGGCGATAAGTCGTGTCTTACCGGGTTGGACTCAAGACGATAGTTACCGGATAAGGCG
CAGCGGTCGGGCTGAACGGGGGGTTCGTGCACACAGCCCAGCTTGGAGCGAACGACCTACACCGAACTGA
GATACCTACAGCGTGAGCTATGAGAAAGCGCCACGCTTCCCGAAGGGAGAAAGGCGGACAGGTATCCGGT
AAGCGGCAGGGTCGGAACAGGAGAGCGCACGAGGGAGCTTCCAGGGGGAAACGCCTGGTATCTTTATAGT
CCTGTCGGGTTTCGCCACCTCTGACTTGAGCGTCGATTTTTGTGATGCTCGTCAGGGGGGCGGAGCCTAT
GGAAAAACGCCAGCAACGCGGCCTTTTTACGGTTCCTGGCCTTTTGCTGGCCTTTTGCTCACATGTTCTT
TCCTGCGTTATCCCCTGATTCTGTGGATAACCGTATTACCGCCTTTGAGTGAGCTGATACCGCTCGCCGC
AGCCGAACGACCGAGCGCAGCGAGTCAGTGAGCGAGGAAGCGGAAGAGCGCCCAATACGCAAACCGCCTC
TCCCCGCGCGTTGGCCGATTCATTAATGCAGCTGGCACGACAGGTTTCCCGACTGGAAAGCGGGCAGTGA
GCGCAACGCAATTAATGTGAGTTAGCTCACTCATTAGGCACCCCAGGCTTTACACTTTATGCTTCCGGCT
CGTATGTTGTGTGGAATTGTGAGCGGATAACAATTTCACACAGGAAACAGCTATGACATGATTACGAATT
GCAACGATTTAGGTGACACTATAGAAGAGAAGGAATTAATACGACTCACTATAGGGAGAGAGAGAGAATT
ACCCTCACTAAAGGGAGGAGAAGCATGAATTCCCCAGTGGAAAGACGCGCAGGCAAAACGCACCACGTGA
CGGAGCGTGACCGCGCGCCGAGCGCGCGCCAAGGTCGGGCAGGAAGAGGGCCTATTTCCCATGATTCCTT
CATATTTGCATATACGATACAAGGCTGTTAGAGAGATAATTAGAATTAATTTGACTGTAAACACAAAGAT
ATTAGTACAAAATACGTGACGTAGAAAGTAATAATTTCTTGGGTAGTTTGCAGTTTTAAAATTATGTTTT
AAAATGGACTATCATATGCTTACCGTAACTTGAAAGTATTTCGATTTCTTGGGTTTATATATCTTGTGGA
AAGGACGAAACACCGGGAGAATCACTTACGGATCCTCGTTAAGTGGCTCTCAGTCGCCCGTAACTCCGAT
GCCGATGCAGCGGCGACAACTGCACCCAAGGCTCGGAAGCTTCAACACACACACACACACACACACACAC
ACAAAAAAGCTTCTGAGCTTCTGGACTGCGATGGGAGCACGAAACGTCGTGGCGCAATTGGGTGGGGAAA
GTCCTTAAAAGAGGGCCACCACAGAAGCTCAGAAGCTTTTTTTGGAAAAGCTTGGCACTGGCCGTCGTTT
TACAACGTCGTGACTGGGAAAACCCTGGCGTTACCCAACTTAATCGCCTTGCAGCACATCCCCCTTTCGC
CAGCTGGCGTAATAGCGAAGAGGCCCGCACCGATCGCCCTTCCCAACAGTTGCGCAGCCTGAATGGCGAA
TGGCGCCTGATGCGGTATTTTCTCCTTACGCATCTGTGCGGTATTTCACACCGCATATGGTGCACTCTCA
GTACAATCTGCTCTGATGCCGCATAGTTAAGCCAGCCCCGACACCCGCCAACACCCGCTGACGCGCCCTG
ACGGGCTTGTCTGCTCCCGGCATCCGCTTACAGACAAGCTGTGACCGTCTCCGGGAGCTGCATGTGTCAG
AGGTTTTCACCGTCATCACCGAAACGCGCGA
Features (pLannotate 1.2.2; 20 found; start..end, strand, type, name):
     96..186     +  promoter       AmpR promoter (fragment): bla
    187..480     +  promoter       SV40 promoter (fragment): SV40 enhancer and early promoter
    529..1554    +  CDS            HygR: aminoglycoside phosphotransferase from E. coli; aph(4)-Ia; confers resistance to hygromycin
   1564..1689    +  CDS            ble (fragment): BLE_KLEPN - Experimental evidence at protein level: Swiss-Prot protein existence level 1. Binding protein with a strong affinity to the bleomycin family of antibiotics. Binds to CL990; an antimitotic-antibiotic compound. From Klebsiella pneumoniae.
   1684..1805    +  polyA_signal   SV40 poly(A) signal: SV40 polyadenylation signal
   1878..1894    -  protein_bind   lac operator: The lac repressor binds to the lac operator to inhibit transcription in E. coli. This inhibition can be relieved by adding lactose or isopropyl-β-D-thiogalactopyranoside (IPTG). lac repressor encoded by lacI
   1902..1926    -  promoter       lac promoter (fragment): promoter for the E. coli lac operon
   1936..1955    +  promoter       AmpR promoter (fragment): bla
   1956..2816    +  CDS            AmpR: β-lactamase; bla; confers resistance to ampicillin, carbenicillin, and related antibiotics
   2987..3575    +  rep_origin     ori: high-copy-number ColE1/pMB1/pBR322/pUC origin of replication
   3758..3850    +  CDS            lacI (fragment): lac repressor; lacI; The lac repressor binds to the lac operator to inhibit transcription in E. coli. This inhibition can be relieved by adding lactose or isopropyl-β-D-thiogalactopyranoside (IPTG).
   3863..3884    +  protein_bind   CAP binding site: CAP binding activates transcription in the presence of cAMP. E. coli catabolite activator protein
   3899..3929    +  promoter       lac promoter: promoter for the E. coli lac operon
   3937..3953    +  protein_bind   lac operator: The lac repressor binds to the lac operator to inhibit transcription in E. coli. This inhibition can be relieved by adding lactose or isopropyl-β-D-thiogalactopyranoside (IPTG). lac repressor encoded by lacI
   3997..4015    +  promoter       SP6 promoter: promoter for bacteriophage SP6 RNA polymerase
   4027..4045    +  promoter       T7 promoter: promoter for bacteriophage T7 RNA polymerase
   4176..4416    +  promoter       U6 promoter: RNA polymerase III promoter for human U6 snRNA
   4676..4830    +  CDS            lacZα (fragment): LacZα fragment of β-galactosidase; lacZ fragment
   4836..4935    -  misc_feature   bom (fragment): basis of mobility region from pBR322
   5037..1       -  CDS            rop (fragment) (across the origin): Rop protein, which maintains plasmids at low copy number; rop
