[The description below was written by a language model from this plasmid's Addgene catalogue record and pLannotate feature annotations shown in this document.]
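Description:
pSilencer2.1-U6-NL1F30 is a mammalian expression plasmid of about 5.1 kb, built on the pSilencer2.1-U6 hygro backbone, a vector designed for RNA polymerase III-driven transcription of small RNAs. It is maintained in E. coli through a high-copy ColE1/pUC-type origin and a β-lactamase gene conferring ampicillin resistance. For selection in mammalian cells it carries a hygromycin phosphotransferase coding sequence placed between an SV40 enhancer/early promoter and an SV40 polyadenylation signal. The feature table also picks up cloning-vector remnants, including lac promoter/operator elements, fragments of lacZα, lacI, ble, bom and rop, and SP6 and T7 phage promoters upstream of the expression cassette. These appear to be backbone carry-over rather than functional parts of the design.

The payload is a 233 bp synthetic insert, NL1F30, introduced by Gibson cloning and transcribed from the human U6 snRNA promoter. The insert itself is not annotated in the feature table, but the unannotated interval between the U6 promoter and the lacZα fragment is consistent with its expected position. NL1F30 is a dual-specificity RNA aptamer: one module binds O-GlcNAc transferase (OGT) and the other binds GFP, the GFP-binding portion being the previously published AP3 aptamer. The two modules are joined by a flexible linker, which distinguishes this version. Because the product is a non-coding RNA, Pol III expression from U6 suits its small, structured nature. According to the associated publication title, such bifunctional aptamers are used to manipulate target-specific O-GlcNAcylation, presumably by bringing OGT to a GFP-tagged protein of interest, with β-catenin as the studied example.
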