Addgene plasmid #190829: pSilencer2.1-U6-NL1F30
Purpose: For mammalian expression of NL1F30, a dual-specificity aptamer that binds OGT and GFP. Expression is driven by a U6 promoter. This dual-specificity aptamer adopts a flexible linker.
Depositing lab: Gerald Hart. Depositing organization: University of Georgia. Publication: Dual-specificity RNA aptamers enable manipulation of target-specific O-GlcNAcylation and unveil functions of O-GlcNAc on beta-catenin. Zhu Y, Hart GW. Cell. 2022 Dec 30:S0092-8674(22)01529-X. doi: 10.1016/j.cell.2022.12.016. PubMed 36626902.
Backbone
  Vector backbone: pSilencer2.1-U6 hygro
  Total vector size (bp): 5070
  Vector type: Mammalian Expression, Synthetic Biology, Affinity Reagent/ Antibody
  Selectable markers: Hygromycin
Growth in bacteria
  Bacterial resistance: Ampicillin, 100 μg/mL
  Growth temperature: 37°C
  Growth strain: DH5alpha
  Copy number: High Copy
Gene/Insert
  Gene/Insert name: NL1F30 (A Dual-Specificity aptamer targeting OGT and GFP)
  Species: Synthetic
  Insert size (bp): 233
  Promoter: U6
  Cloning method: Gibson Cloning
  Sequencing primers: 5′ T7, LKO.1 5'; 3′ 2.0Rev
Terms and licenses: Academic/Nonprofit Terms; Industry Terms
Depositor comments: Sequence of the AP3 portion is from the article below: Shui, B., Ozer, A., Zipfel, W., Sahu, N., Singh, A., Lis, J.T., Shi, H., and Kotlikoff, M.I. (2012). RNA aptamers that functionally interact with green fluorescent protein and its derivatives. Nucleic Acids Res 40, e39. 10.1093/nar/gkr1264.
How to cite: pSilencer2.1-U6-NL1F30 was a gift from Gerald Hart (Addgene plasmid # 190829 ; http://n2t.net/addgene:190829 ; RRID:Addgene_190829)
